>Addgene plasmid #136342 | pENTR_Hu_PTTG1(WT) | addgene full sequence | sequence record 270744 | Addgene NGS Result
GAACGGGGGGTTCGTGCACACAGCCCAGCTTGGAGCGAACGACCTACACCGAACTGAGATACCTACAGCG
TGAGCTATGAGAAAGCGCCACGCTTCCCGAAGGGAGAAAGGCGGACAGGTATCCGGTAAGCGGCAGGGTC
GGAACAGGAGAGCGCACGAGGGAGCTTCCAGGGGGAAACGCCTGGTATCTTTATAGTCCTGTCGGGTTTC
GCCACCTCTGACTTGAGCGTCGATTTTTGTGATGCTCGTCAGGGGGGCGGAGCCTATGGAAAAACGCCAG
CAACGCGGCCTTTTTACGGTTCCTGGCCTTTTGCTGGCCTTTTGCTCACATGTTCTTTCCTGCGTTATCC
CCTGATTCTGTGGATAACCGTATTACCGCCTTTGAGTGAGCTGATACCGCTCGCCGCAGCCGAACGACCG
AGCGCAGCGAGTCAGTGAGCGAGGAAGCGGAAGAGCGCCCAATACGCAAACCGCCTCTCCCCGCGCGTTG
GCCGATTCATTAATGCAGCTGGCACGACAGGTTTCCCGACTGGAAAGCGGGCAGTGAGCGCAACGCAATT
AATACGCGTACCGCTAGCCAGGAAGAGTTTGTAGAAACGCAAAAAGGCCATCCGTCAGGATGGCCTTCTG
CTTAGTTTGATGCCTGGCAGTTTATGGCGGGCGTCCTGCCCGCCACCCTCCGGGCCGTTGCTTCACAACG
TTCAAATCCGCTCCCGGCGGATTTGTCCTACTCAGGAGAGCGTTCACCGACAAACAACAGATAAAACGAA
AGGCCCAGTCTTCCGACTGAGCCTTTCGTTTTATTTGATGCCTGGCAGTTCCCTACTCTCGCGTTAACGC
TAGCATGGATGTTTTCCCAGTCACGACGTTGTAAAACGACGGCCAGTCTTAAGCTCGGGCCCCAAATAAT
GATTTTATTTTGACTGATAGTGACCTGTTCGTTGCAACAAATTGATGAGCAATGCTTTTTTATAATGCCA
ACTTTGTACAAAAAAGCAGGCTCCGCGGCCGCCCCCTTCACCATGGCTACTCTTATCTTTGTTGATAAGG
ATAATGAAGAACCCGGCAGCCGTTTGGCTTCTAAGGATGGGTTGAAGCTGGGCTCTGGTGTCAAGGCCTT
AGATGGGAAATTGCAGGTTTCAACGCCTCGAGTCGGCAAAGTGTTCAATGCTCCAGCCTTGCCTAAAGCC
AGCAGAAAGGCTTTGGGGACAGTCAACAGAGTTGCCGAAAAGCCTATGAAGACTGGTAAACCCCTCCAAC
CAAAACAGCCGACCTTGACTGGGAAAAAGATCACCGAGAAGTCTACTAAGACACAAAGTTCTGTTCCTGC
TCCTGATGATGCCTACCCAGAAATAGAAAAGTTCTTCCCTTTCAATCCTCTAGATTTTGAGAGTTTTGAC
CTGCCTGAGGAGCACCAGATCTCACTTCTCCCCTTGAATGGCGTGCCTCTCATGACCCTGAATGAAGAGA
GAGGGCTGGAGAAGCTGCTGCATCTGGGCCCCCCTAGCCCTCTGAAGACACCCTTTCTATCATGGGAATC
TGATCCGCTGTACTCTCCTCCCAGTGCCCTCTCCACTCTGGATGTTGAATTGCCACCTGTTTGTTACGAT
GCAGATATTAAGGGTGGGCGCGCCGACCCAGCTTTCTTGTACAAAGTTGGCATTATAAGAAAGCATTGCT
TATCAATTTGTTGCAACGAACAGGTCACTATCAGTCAAAATAAAATCATTATTTGCCATCCAGCTGATAT
CCCCTATAGTGAGTCGTATTACATGGTCATAGCTGTTTCCTGGCAGCTCTGGCCCGTGTCTCAAAATCTC
TGATGTTACATTGCACAAGATAAAAATATATCATCATGAACAATAAAACTGTCTGCTTACATAAACAGTA
ATACAAGGGGTGTTATGAGCCATATTCAACGGGAAACGTCGAGGCCGCGATTAAATTCCAACATGGATGC
TGATTTATATGGGTATAAATGGGCTCGCGATAATGTCGGGCAATCAGGTGCGACAATCTATCGCTTGTAT
GGGAAGCCCGATGCGCCAGAGTTGTTTCTGAAACATGGCAAAGGTAGCGTTGCCAATGATGTTACAGATG
AGATGGTCAGACTAAACTGGCTGACGGAATTTATGCCTCTTCCGACCATCAAGCATTTTATCCGTACTCC
TGATGATGCATGGTTACTCACCACTGCGATCCCCGGAAAAACAGCATTCCAGGTATTAGAAGAATATCCT
GATTCAGGTGAAAATATTGTTGATGCGCTGGCAGTGTTCCTGCGCCGGTTGCATTCGATTCCTGTTTGTA
ATTGTCCTTTTAACAGCGATCGCGTATTTCGTCTCGCTCAGGCGCAATCACGAATGAATAACGGTTTGGT
TGATGCGAGTGATTTTGATGACGAGCGTAATGGCTGGCCTGTTGAACAAGTCTGGAAAGAAATGCATAAA
CTTTTGCCATTCTCACCGGATTCAGTCGTCACTCATGGTGATTTCTCACTTGATAACCTTATTTTTGACG
AGGGGAAATTAATAGGTTGTATTGATGTTGGACGAGTCGGAATCGCAGACCGATACCAGGATCTTGCCAT
CCTATGGAACTGCCTCGGTGAGTTTTCTCCTTCATTACAGAAACGGCTTTTTCAAAAATATGGTATTGAT
AATCCTGATATGAATAAATTGCAGTTTCATTTGATGCTCGATGAGTTTTTCTAATCAGAATTGGTTAATT
GGTTGTAACACTGGCAGAGCATTACGCTGACTTGACGGGACGGCGCAAGCTCATGACCAAAATCCCTTAA
CGTGAGTTACGCGTCGTTCCACTGAGCGTCAGACCCCGTAGAAAAGATCAAAGGATCTTCTTGAGATCCT
TTTTTTCTGCGCGTAATCTGCTGCTTGCAAACAAAAAAACCACCGCTACCAGCGGTGGTTTGTTTGCCGG
ATCAAGAGCTACCAACTCTTTTTCCGAAGGTAACTGGCTTCAGCAGAGCGCAGATACCAAATACTGTTCT
TCTAGTGTAGCCGTAGTTAGGCCACCACTTCAAGAACTCTGTAGCACCGCCTACATACCTCGCTCTGCTA
ATCCTGTTACCAGTGGCTGCTGCCAGTGGCGATAAGTCGTGTCTTACCGGGTTGGACTCAAGACGATAGT
TACCGGATAAGGCGCAGCGGTCGGGCT
Features (pLannotate 1.2.2; 10 found; start..end, strand, type, name):
    455..547     +  CDS            lacI (fragment): lac repressor; lacI; The lac repressor binds to the lac operator to inhibit transcription in E. coli. This inhibition can be relieved by adding lactose or isopropyl-β-D-thiogalactopyranoside (IPTG).
    602..629     -  terminator     rrnB T2 terminator: transcription terminator T2 from the E. coli rrnB gene
    761..804     +  terminator     rrnB T1 terminator: Escherichia coli rrnB; transcription terminator T1 from the E. coli rrnB gene
    851..887     -  CDS            lacZα (fragment): LacZα fragment of β-galactosidase; lacZ fragment
    903..1002    +  protein_bind   attL1: mutant version of attL; recombination site for the Gateway® LR reaction LR Clonase™
   1023..1619    +  CDS            Pttg1: PTTG1_MOUSE - Also known as Pttg. Experimental evidence at protein level: Swiss-Prot protein existence level 1. Regulatory protein, which plays a central role in chromosome stability, in the p53/TP53 pathway, and DNA repair. Probably acts by blocking the action of key proteins. During the mitosis, it blocks Separase/ESPL1 function, preventing the proteolysis of the cohesin complex and the subsequent segregation of the chromosomes. At the onset of anaphase, it is ubiquitinated, conducting to its destruction and to the liberation of ESPL1. Its function is however not limited to a blocking activi
   1636..1735    -  protein_bind   attL2: mutant version of attL; recombination site for the Gateway® LR reaction LR Clonase™
   1753..1771    -  promoter       T7 promoter: promoter for bacteriophage T7 RNA polymerase
   1905..2714    +  CDS            KanR: aminoglycoside phosphotransferase; aph(3')-Ia; confers resistance to kanamycin in bacteria or G418 (Geneticin®) in eukaryotes
   2861..272     +  rep_origin     ori (across the origin): high-copy-number ColE1/pMB1/pBR322/pUC origin of replication
