[The description below was written by a language model from this plasmid's Addgene catalogue record and pLannotate feature annotations shown in this document.]
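Description:
pENTR_Hu_PTTG1(WT) is a Gateway entry clone of about 3.2 kb built in the pENTR/D-TOPO backbone, carrying a wild-type PTTG1 (securin) coding sequence inserted by directional TOPO cloning. It is maintained in E. coli through a high-copy ColE1/pUC-type origin and selected with kanamycin via the aminoglycoside phosphotransferase (KanR) gene. The "Hu" in the name suggests a human sequence. However, the purpose and species fields both state mouse, and the sequence-based annotation matches the roughly 600 bp open reading frame to mouse Pttg1. The record therefore supports a murine cDNA, and users should keep the naming discrepancy in mind.

The PTTG1 open reading frame lies between attL1 and attL2, the recombination sites used in the Gateway LR reaction. This allows the insert to be moved in a defined orientation and reading frame into any attR-containing destination vector, for example for expression or tagging. As is typical for entry vectors, no promoter is positioned to drive the insert in the sense direction. The only annotated promoter is a T7 promoter beyond attL2, pointing back toward the insert on the opposite strand. The rrnB T1 and T2 terminators upstream of attL1 insulate the cloned sequence from read-through transcription originating in the backbone. The short lacI and lacZα fragments are vestigial backbone remnants with no functional role.

PTTG1 inhibits separase until it is degraded at anaphase onset, and it also has roles in chromosome stability, the p53 pathway and DNA repair. The plasmid therefore serves as a source clone for generating PTTG1 expression constructs. The "WT" label implies it may be used alongside mutant versions, although the record does not describe any.
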