Addgene plasmid #136342: pENTR_Hu_PTTG1(WT)
Purpose: Mouse PTTG1 cDNA in Gateway pENTR
Depositing lab: Guillermo de Cárcer. Depositing organization: Instituto de Investigaciones Biomedicas Alberto Sols.
Backbone
  Vector backbone: pENTR_D-topo
  Vector type: Gateway entry vector
Growth in bacteria
  Bacterial resistance: Kanamycin, 50 μg/mL
  Growth temperature: 37°C
  Growth strain: DH5alpha
  Copy number: Unknown
Gene/Insert
  Gene/Insert name: PTTG1
  Species: M. musculus (mouse)
  Cloning method: TOPO Cloning
Terms and licenses: Academic/Nonprofit Terms; Industry Terms: Not Available to Industry
How to cite: pENTR_Hu_PTTG1(WT) was a gift from Guillermo de Cárcer (Addgene plasmid # 136342 ; http://n2t.net/addgene:136342 ; RRID:Addgene_136342)
